Addgene plasmid #169548: pTS2303-Tier1-CoTC-PPGK-NLuc_TB
Purpose: Tier-1 expression vector encoding PmPGK1-driven secreted Nluc coupled to fluorescent reporter mTagBFP2 that is insulated via a 5' CoTC insulator sequence (CoTC-PmPGK1-IgkSS-Nluc-p2A-mTagBFP2-pA).
Depositing lab: Martin Fussenegger. Publication: A versatile plasmid architecture for mammalian synthetic biology (VAMSyB). Haellman V, Strittmatter T, Bertschi A, Stucheli P, Fussenegger M. Metab Eng. 2021 Jul;66:41-50. doi: 10.1016/j.ymben.2021.04.003. Epub 2021 Apr 18. PubMed 33857582.
Backbone
  Vector backbone: pMM1 (pcDNA3.1-based)
  Backbone size w/o insert (bp): 4435
  Vector type: Mammalian Expression
  Selectable markers: Neomycin (select with G418)
Growth in bacteria
  Bacterial resistance: Ampicillin, 100 μg/mL
  Growth temperature: 37°C
  Growth strain: DH5alpha
  Copy number: High Copy
Gene/Insert
  Gene/Insert name: CoTC-modulated PPGK-driven NanoLuc Luciferase - mTagBFP expression cassette (alt name: PPGK-CoTC-Nluc-TB)
  Species: Synthetic
  Promoter: PPGK
  Cloning method: Restriction Enzyme; 5′ cloning site Unknown (unknown if destroyed)
  Sequencing primers: 5′ AmpStart; 3′ BGH-rev
Terms and licenses: Academic/Nonprofit Terms; Industry Terms: Not Available to Industry
How to cite: pTS2303-Tier1-CoTC-PPGK-NLuc_TB was a gift from Martin Fussenegger (Addgene plasmid # 169548 ; http://n2t.net/addgene:169548 ; RRID:Addgene_169548)
