[The description below was written by a language model from this plasmid's Addgene catalogue record and pLannotate feature annotations shown in this document.]
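Description:
pTS2303-Tier1-CoTC-PPGK-NLuc_TB is a 6.9 kb mammalian expression plasmid built on pMM1, a pcDNA3.1-derived backbone, and belongs to the "Tier-1" level of the VAMSyB modular plasmid architecture for mammalian synthetic biology. In E. coli it replicates at high copy from a ColE1/pUC-type origin and is selected with ampicillin through the β-lactamase gene. An f1 phage origin is also present, along with lac promoter/operator remnants and a lacI fragment that are backbone leftovers. For selection in mammalian cells, an SV40 early promoter drives the neomycin phosphotransferase gene (G418 resistance), terminated by an SV40 polyadenylation signal. A short ble fragment annotated downstream of neo appears to be a non-functional remnant.

The payload is a single synthetic transcription unit. The mouse phosphoglycerate kinase 1 (PGK) promoter provides constitutive expression of a bicistronic reading frame consisting of an Igκ light-chain signal peptide fused to human codon-optimized NanoLuc luciferase, followed by mTagBFP2, with the bovine growth hormone polyadenylation signal at the end. According to the catalogue entry, the two proteins are separated by a P2A self-cleaving peptide. This is not annotated in the feature table but fits the gap between the two coding sequences. One transcript therefore yields a secreted luciferase that can be assayed in culture supernatant and an intracellular blue fluorescent protein that marks expressing cells. Upstream of the promoter sits the β-globin co-transcriptional cleavage (CoTC) element, which promotes cleavage and termination of transcripts reading in from upstream sequences and so acts as a 5' insulator for the cassette. The construct serves as a reporter for testing this insulated expression configuration within the modular plasmid system.
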