Features (pLannotate 1.2.2; 19 found; start..end, strand, type, name):
    224..812     -  rep_origin     ori: high-copy-number ColE1/pMB1/pBR322/pUC origin of replication
    983..1843    -  CDS            AmpR: β-lactamase; bla; confers resistance to ampicillin, carbenicillin, and related antibiotics
   1844..1948    -  promoter       AmpR promoter: bla
   2040..2231    +  ncRNA          CoTC ribozyme: Accession: RF00621 - Beta-globin co-transcriptional cleavage ribozyme
   2466..2965    +  promoter       PGK promoter: mouse phosphoglycerate kinase 1 promoter
   3018..3077    +  sig_peptide    Igκ leader: leader sequence from mouse immunoglobulin κ light chain
   3096..3608    +  CDS            Nluc: NanoLuc® luciferase human codon-optimized
   3711..4418    +  CDS            mTagBFP2: mTagBFP2 is a basic (constitutively fluorescent) blue fluorescent protein published in 2011, derived from Entacmaea quadricolor. It is reported to be a very rapidly-maturing monomer with very low acid sensitivity.
   4479..4703    +  polyA_signal   bGH poly(A) signal: bovine growth hormone polyadenylation signal
   4707..4728    +  promoter       SV40 promoter (fragment): SV40 enhancer and early promoter
   4749..5177    +  rep_origin     f1 ori (sequence partly withheld): f1 bacteriophage origin of replication; arrow indicates direction of (+) strand synthesis
   5191..5520    +  promoter       SV40 promoter: SV40 enhancer and early promoter
   5587..6378    +  CDS            neo: KKA2_KLEPN - Also known as kan, nptII. Experimental evidence at protein level: Swiss-Prot protein existence level 1. Resistance to kanamycin, neomycin, paromomycin, ribostamycin, butirosin and gentamicin B. From Klebsiella pneumoniae.
   6402..6560    +  CDS            ble (fragment): BLE_KLEPN - Experimental evidence at protein level: Swiss-Prot protein existence level 1. Binding protein with a strong affinity to the bleomycin family of antibiotics. Binds to CL990; an antimitotic-antibiotic compound. From Klebsiella pneumoniae.
   6555..6676    +  polyA_signal   SV40 poly(A) signal: SV40 polyadenylation signal
   6749..6765    -  protein_bind   lac operator: The lac repressor binds to the lac operator to inhibit transcription in E. coli. This inhibition can be relieved by adding lactose or isopropyl-β-D-thiogalactopyranoside (IPTG). lac repressor encoded by lacI
   6773..6803    -  promoter       lac promoter: promoter for the E. coli lac operon
   6818..6839    -  protein_bind   CAP binding site: CAP binding activates transcription in the presence of cAMP. E. coli catabolite activator protein
   6852..41      -  CDS            lacI (fragment) (across the origin): lac repressor; lacI; The lac repressor binds to the lac operator to inhibit transcription in E. coli. This inhibition can be relieved by adding lactose or isopropyl-β-D-thiogalactopyranoside (IPTG).
>Addgene plasmid #169548 | pTS2303-Tier1-CoTC-PPGK-NLuc_TB | addgene full sequence | sequence record 364524 | Addgene NGS Result
TCGGCCAACGCGCGGGGAGAGGCGGTTTGCGTATTGGGCGCTCTTCCGCTTCCTCGCTCACTGACTCGCT
GCGCTCGGTCGTTCGGCTGCGGCGAGCGGTATCAGCTCACTCAAAGGCGGTAATACGGTTATCCACAGAA
TCAGGGGATAACGCAGGAAAGAACATGTGAGCAAAAGGCCAGCAAAAGGCCAGGAACCGTAAAAAGGCCG
CGTTGCTGGCGTTTTTCCATAGGCTCCGCCCCCCTGACGAGCATCACAAAAATCGACGCTCAAGTCAGAG
GTGGCGAAACCCGACAGGACTATAAAGATACCAGGCGTTTCCCCCTGGAAGCTCCCTCGTGCGCTCTCCT
GTTCCGACCCTGCCGCTTACCGGATACCTGTCCGCCTTTCTCCCTTCGGGAAGCGTGGCGCTTTCTCATA
GCTCACGCTGTAGGTATCTCAGTTCGGTGTAGGTCGTTCGCTCCAAGCTGGGCTGTGTGCACGAACCCCC
CGTTCAGCCCGACCGCTGCGCCTTATCCGGTAACTATCGTCTTGAGTCCAACCCGGTAAGACACGACTTA
TCGCCACTGGCAGCAGCCACTGGTAACAGGATTAGCAGAGCGAGGTATGTAGGCGGTGCTACAGAGTTCT
TGAAGTGGTGGCCTAACTACGGCTACACTAGAAGAACAGTATTTGGTATCTGCGCTCTGCTGAAGCCAGT
TACCTTCGGAAAAAGAGTTGGTAGCTCTTGATCCGGCAAACAAACCACCGCTGGTAGCGGTGGTTTTTTT
GTTTGCAAGCAGCAGATTACGCGCAGAAAAAAAGGATCTCAAGAAGATCCTTTGATCTTTTCTACGGGGT
CTGACGCTCAGTGGAACGAAAACTCACGTTAAGGGATTTTGGTCATGAGATTATCAAAAAGGATCTTCAC
CTAGATCCTTTTAAATTAAAAATGAAGTTTTAAATCAATCTAAAGTATATATGAGTAAACTTGGTCTGAC
AGTTACCAATGCTTAATCAGTGAGGCACCTATCTCAGCGATCTGTCTATTTCGTTCATCCATAGTTGCCT
GACTCCCCGTCGTGTAGATAACTACGATACGGGAGGGCTTACCATCTGGCCCCAGTGCTGCAATGATACC
GCGAGACCCACGCTCACCGGCTCCAGATTTATCAGCAATAAACCAGCCAGCCGGAAGGGCCGAGCGCAGA
AGTGGTCCTGCAACTTTATCCGCCTCCATCCAGTCTATTAATTGTTGCCGGGAAGCTAGAGTAAGTAGTT
CGCCAGTTAATAGTTTGCGCAACGTTGTTGCCATTGCTACAGGCATCGTGGTGTCACGCTCGTCGTTTGG
TATGGCTTCATTCAGCTCCGGTTCCCAACGATCAAGGCGAGTTACATGATCCCCCATGTTGTGCAAAAAA
GCGGTTAGCTCCTTCGGTCCTCCGATCGTTGTCAGAAGTAAGTTGGCCGCAGTGTTATCACTCATGGTTA
TGGCAGCACTGCATAATTCTCTTACTGTCATGCCATCCGTAAGATGCTTTTCTGTGACTGGTGAGTACTC
AACCAAGTCATTCTGAGAATAGTGTATGCGGCGACCGAGTTGCTCTTGCCCGGCGTCAATACGGGATAAT
ACCGCGCCACATAGCAGAACTTTAAAAGTGCTCATCATTGGAAAACGTTCTTCGGGGCGAAAACTCTCAA
GGATCTTACCGCTGTTGAGATCCAGTTCGATGTAACCCACTCGTGCACCCAACTGATCTTCAGCATCTTT
TACTTTCACCAGCGTTTCTGGGTGAGCAAAAACAGGAAGGCAAAATGCCGCAAAAAAGGGAATAAGGGCG
ACACGGAAATGTTGAATACTCATACTCTTCCTTTTTCAATATTATTGAAGCATTTATCAGGGTTATTGTC
TCATGAGCGGATACATATTTGAATGTATTTAGAAAAATAAACAAATAGGGGTTCCGCGCACATTTCCCCG
AAAAGTGCCACCTGACGTCGACGGATCGGGAGATCTCCACGCGTATGTCCCTTATGGTGCTTCTGGCTCT
GCAGTTATTAGCATAGTGTTACCATCAACCACCTTAACTTCATTTTTCTTATTCAATACCTAGGTAGGTA
GATGCTAGATTCTGGAAATAAAATATGAGTCTCAAGTGGTCCTTGTCCTCTCTCCCAGTCAAATTCTGAA
TCTAGTTGGCAAGATTCTGAAATCAAGGCATATAATCAGTAATAAGTGATGATAGAAGGGTATATAGAAG
AATTTTATTATATGAGAGGGTGAAACCCTCAAAATGAAATGAAATCAGACCCTTGTCTTACACCATAAAC
AAAAATAAATTTGAATGGGTTAAAGAATTAAACTAAGACCTAAAACCATAAAAATTTTTAAAGAAATCAA
AAGAAGAAAATTCTAATATTCACGTTGCAGCCGTTTTTTGAATTTGATATGAGAAGCAAAGGCAACAAGG
TACCCTCGAGCTACCGGGTAGGGGAGGCGCTTTTCCCAAGGCAGTCTGGAGCATGCGCTTTAGCAGCCCC
GCTGGGCACTTGGCGCTACACAAGTGGCCTCTGGCCTCGCACACATTCCACATCCACCGGTAGGCGCCAA
CCGGCTCCGTTCTTTGGTGGCCCCTTCGCGCCACCTTCTACTCCTCCCCTAGTCAGGAAGTTCCCCCCCG
CCCCGCAGCTCGCGTCGTGCAGGACGTGACAAATGGAAGTAGCACGTCTCAGTAGTCTCGTGCAGATGGA
CAGCACCGCTGAGCAATGGAAGCGGGTAGGCCTTTGGGGCAGCGGCCAATAGCAGCTTTGCTCCTTCGCT
TTCTGGGCTCAGAGGCTGGGAAGGGGTGGGTCCGGGGGCGGGCTCAGGGGCGGGCTCAGGGGCGGGGCGG
GCGCCCGAAGGTCCTCCGGAGGCCCGGCATTCTGCACGCTTCAAAAGCGCACGTCTGCCGCGCTGTTCTC
CTCTTCCTCATCTCCGGGCCTTTCGACCTCCAGCCCGAGCTCGGTATAGGTTCGAAGCGGAATTCACCAT
GACTAGTGAGACAGACACACTCCTGCTATGGGTACTGCTGCTCTGGGTTCCAGGTTCCACTGGTGACGCT
AGTGGTGGTTCTGGTATGGTCTTCACACTCGAAGATTTCGTTGGGGACTGGCGACAGACAGCCGGCTACA
ACCTGGACCAAGTCCTTGAACAGGGAGGTGTGTCCAGTTTGTTTCAGAATCTCGGGGTGTCCGTAACTCC
GATCCAAAGGATTGTCCTGAGCGGTGAAAATGGGCTGAAGATCGACATCCATGTCATCATCCCGTATGAA
GGTCTGAGCGGCGACCAAATGGGCCAGATCGAAAAAATTTTTAAGGTGGTGTACCCTGTGGATGATCATC
ACTTTAAGGTGATCCTGCACTATGGCACACTGGTAATCGACGGGGTTACGCCGAACATGATCGACTATTT
CGGACGGCCGTATGAAGGCATCGCCGTGTTCGACGGCAAAAAGATCACTGTAACAGGGACCCTGTGGAAC
GGCAACAAAATTATCGACGAGCGCCTGATCAACCCCGACGGCTCCCTGCTGTTCCGAGTAACCATCAACG
GAGTGACCGGCTGGCGGCTGTGCGAACGCATTCTGGCGGCTAGTGGTGGTTCTGGTGGAAGCGGAGCTAC
TAACTTCAGCCTGCTGAAGCAGGCTGGTGACGTGGAGGAGAACCCTGGACCTGCTAGTGGTGGTTCTGGT
GTGTCTAAGGGCGAAGAGCTGATTAAGGAGAACATGCACATGAAGCTGTACATGGAGGGCACCGTGGACA
ACCATCACTTCAAGTGCACATCCGAGGGCGAAGGCAAGCCCTACGAGGGCACCCAGACCATGAGAATCAA
GGTGGTCGAGGGCGGCCCTCTCCCCTTCGCCTTCGACATCCTGGCTACTAGCTTCCTCTACGGCAGCAAG
ACCTTCATCAACCACACCCAGGGCATCCCCGACTTCTTCAAGCAGTCCTTCCCTGAGGGCTTCACATGGG
AGAGAGTCACCACATACGAAGACGGGGGCGTGCTGACCGCTACCCAGGACACCAGCCTCCAGGACGGCTG
CCTCATCTACAACGTCAAGATCAGAGGGGTGAACTTCACATCCAACGGCCCTGTGATGCAGAAGAAAACA
CTCGGCTGGGAGGCCTTCACCGAGACGCTGTACCCCGCTGACGGCGGCCTGGAAGGCAGAAACGACATGG
CCCTGAAGCTCGTGGGCGGGAGCCATCTGATCGCAAACGCCAAGACCACATATAGATCCAAGAAACCCGC
TAAGAACCTCAAGATGCCTGGCGTCTACTATGTGGACTACAGACTGGAAAGAATCAAGGAGGCCAACAAC
GAGACCTACGTCGAGCAGCACGAGGTGGCAGTGGCCAGATACTGCGACCTCCCTAGCAAACTGGGGCACA
AACTTAATGCTAGCGGATCCACCGGTGTCTAGAAAGCTTTGAGGCCGGCCTGCAGGGATCAGCCTCGACT
GTGCCTTCTAGTTGCCAGCCATCTGTTGTTTGCCCCTCCCCCGTGCCTTCCTTGACCCTGGAAGGTGCCA
CTCCCACTGTCCTTTCCTAATAAAATGAGGAAATTGCATCGCATTGTCTGAGTAGGTGTCATTCTATTCT
GGGGGGTGGGGTGGGGCAGGACAGCAAGGGGGAGGATTGGGAAGACAATAGCAGGCATGCTGGGGATGCG
GTGGGCTCTATGGCTTCTGAGGCGGAAAGAACCAGCTGGGGCTCTAGGGGGTATCCCC
[124 nt withheld, positions 4749-4872]
C
[91 nt withheld, positions 4874-4964]
A
[49 nt withheld, positions 4966-5014]
CCTTTGACGTTGGAGTCCACGTTCTTT
[37 nt withheld, positions 5042-5078]
ACCCTATCTCGGTCTATTCTTTTGATTTATAAGGGATTTTGCCGATTTCGGCCTATTGGTTAAAAAATGA
GCTGATTTAACAAAAATTTAACGCGAATTAATTCTGTGGAATGTGTGTCAGTTAGGGTGTGGAAAGTCCC
CAGGCTCCCCAGCAGGCAGAAGTATGCAAAGCATGCATCTCAATTAGTCAGCAACCAGGTGTGGAAAGTC
CCCAGGCTCCCCAGCAGGCAGAAGTATGCAAAGCATGCATCTCAATTAGTCAGCAACCATAGTCCCGCCC
CTAACTCCGCCCATCCCGCCCCTAACTCCGCCCAGTTCCGCCCATTCTCCGCCCCATGGCTGACTAATTT
TTTTTATTTATGCAGAGGCCGAGGCCGCCTCTGCCTCTGAGCTATTCCAGAAGTAGTGAGGAGGCTTTTT
TGGAGGCCTAGGCTTTTGCAAAAAGCTCCCGGGAGCTTGTATATCCATTTTCGGATCTGATCAAGAGACA
GGATGAGGATCGTTTCGCATGATTGAACAAGATGGATTGCACGCAGGTTCTCCGGCCGCTTGGGTGGAGA
GGCTATTCGGCTATGACTGGGCACAACAGACAATCGGCTGCTCTGATGCCGCCGTGTTCCGGCTGTCAGC
GCAGGGGCGCCCGGTTCTTTTTGTCAAGACCGACCTGTCCGGTGCCCTGAATGAACTGCAGGACGAGGCA
GCGCGGCTATCGTGGCTGGCCACGACGGGCGTTCCTTGCGCAGCTGTGCTCGACGTTGTCACTGAAGCGG
GAAGGGACTGGCTGCTATTGGGCGAAGTGCCGGGGCAGGATCTCCTGTCATCTCACCTTGCTCCTGCCGA
GAAAGTATCCATCATGGCTGATGCAATGCGGCGGCTGCATACGCTTGATCCGGCTACCTGCCCATTCGAC
CACCAAGCGAAACATCGCATCGAGCGAGCACGTACTCGGATGGAAGCCGGTCTTGTCGATCAGGATGATC
TGGACGAAGAGCATCAGGGGCTCGCGCCAGCCGAACTGTTCGCCAGGCTCAAGGCGCGCATGCCCGACGG
CGAGGATCTCGTCGTGACCCATGGCGATGCCTGCTTGCCGAATATCATGGTGGAAAATGGCCGCTTTTCT
GGATTCATCGACTGTGGCCGGCTGGGTGTGGCGGACCGCTATCAGGACATAGCGTTGGCTACCCGTGATA
TTGCTGAAGAGCTTGGCGGCGAATGGGCTGACCGCTTCCTCGTGCTTTACGGTATCGCCGCTCCCGATTC
GCAGCGCATCGCCTTCTATCGCCTTCTTGACGAGTTCTTCTGAGCGGGACTCTGGGGTTCGAAATGACCG
ACCAAGCGACGCCCAACCTGCCATCACGAGATTTCGATTCCACCGCCGCCTTCTATGAAAGGTTGGGCTT
CGGAATCGTTTTCCGGGACGCCGGCTGGATGATCCTCCAGCGCGGGGATCTCATGCTGGAGTTCTTCGCC
CACCCCAACTTGTTTATTGCAGCTTATAATGGTTACAAATAAAGCAATAGCATCACAAATTTCACAAATA
AAGCATTTTTTTCACTGCATTCTAGTTGTGGTTTGTCCAAACTCATCAATGTATCTTATCATGTCTGTAT
ACCGTCGACCTCTAGCTAGAGCTTGGCGTAATCATGGTCATAGCTGTTTCCTGTGTGAAATTGTTATCCG
CTCACAATTCCACACAACATACGAGCCGGAAGCATAAAGTGTAAAGCCTGGGGTGCCTAATGAGTGAGCT
AACTCACATTAATTGCGTTGCGCTCACTGCCCGCTTTCCAGTCGGGAAACCTGTCGTGCCAGCTGCATTA
ATGAA
